>Addgene plasmid #40448 | LRRK2_1867_2161_I2131S | depositor full sequence | sequence record 52125 | LRRK2_1867_2161_I2131S sequence 9085 bps
GGAACGGCTCCGCCCACTATTAATGAAATTAAAAATTCCAATTTTAAAAAACGCAGCAAGAGAAACATTT
GTATGAAAGAATGCGTAGAAGGAAAGAAAAATGTCGTCGACATGCTGAACAACAAGATTAATATGCCTCC
GTGTATAAAAAAAATATTGAACGATTTGAAAGAAAACAATGTACCGCGCGGCGGTATGTACAGGAAGAGG
TTTATACTAAACTGTTACATTGCAAACGTGGTTTCGTGTGCCAAGTGTGAAAACCGATGTTTAATCAAGG
CTCTGACGCATTTCTACAACCACGACTCCAAGTGTGTGGGTGAAGTCATGCATCTTTTAATCAAATCCCA
AGATGTGTATAAACCACCAAACTGCCAAAAAATGAAAACTGTCGACAAGCTCTGTCCGTTTGCTGGCAAC
TGCAAGGGTCTCAATCCTATTTGTAATTATTGAATAATAAAACAATTATAAATGCTAAATTTGTTTTTTA
TTAACGATACAAACCAAACGCAACAAGAACATTTGTAGTATTATCTATAATTGAAAACGCGTAGTTATAA
TCGCTGAGGTAATATTTAAAATCATTTTCAAATGATTCACAGTTAATTTGCGACAATATAATTTTATTTT
CACATAAACTAGACGCCTTGTCGTCTTCTTCTTCGTATTCCTTCTCTTTTTCATTTTTCTCTTCATAAAA
ATTAACATAGTTATTATCGTATCCATATATGTATCTATCGTATAGAGTAAATTTTTTGTTGTCATAAATA
TATATGTCTTTTTTAATGGGGTGTATAGTACCGCTGCGCATAGTTTTTCTGTAATTTACAACAGTGCTAT
TTTCTGGTAGTTCTTCGGAGTGTGTTGCTTTAATTATTAAATTTATATAATCAATGAATTTGGGATCGTC
GGTTTTGTACAATATGTTGCCGGCATAGTACGCAGCTTCTTCTAGTTCAATTACACCATTTTTTAGCAGC
ACCGGATTAACATAACTTTCCAAAATGTTGTACGAACCGTTAAACAAAAACAGTTCACCTCCCTTTTCTA
TACTATTGTCTGCGAGCAGTTGTTTGTTGTTAAAAATAACAGCCATTGTAATGAGACGCACAAACTAATA
TCACAAACTGGAAATGTCTATCAATATATAGTTGCTGATCAGATCCTCATTGTTTGCCTCCCTGCTGCGG
TTTTTCACCGAAGTTCATGCCAGTCCAGCGTTTTTGCAGCAGAAAAGCCGCCGACTTCGGTTTGCGGTCG
CGAGTGAAGATCCCTTTCTTGTTACCGCCAACGCGCAATATGCCTTGCGAGGTCGCAAAATCGGCGAAAT
TCCATACCTGTTCACCGACGACGGCGCTGACGCGATCAAAGACGCGGTGATACATATCCAGCCATGCACA
CTGATACTCTTCACTCCACATGTCGGTGTACATTGAGTGCAGCCCGGCTAACGTATCCACGCCGTATTCG
GTGATGATAATCGGCTGATGCAGTTTCTCCTGCCAGGCCAGAAGTTCTTTTTCCAGTACCTTCTCTGCCG
TTTCCAAATCGCCGCTTTGGACATACCATCCGTAATAACGGTTCAGGCACAGCACATCAAAGAGATCGCT
GATGGTATCGGTGTGAGCGTCGCAGAACATTACATTGACGCAGGTGATCGGACGCGTCGGGTCGAGTTTA
CGCGTTGCTTCCGCCAGTGGCGCGAAATATTCCCGTGCACCTTGCGGACGGGTATCCGGTTCGTTGGCAA
TACTCCACATCACCACGCTTGGGTGGTTTTTGTCACGCGCTATCAGCTCTTTAATCGCCTGTAAGTGCGC
TTGCTGAGTTTCCCCGTTGACTGCCTCTTCGCTGTACAGTTCTTTCGGCTTGTTGCCCGCTTCGAAACCA
ATGCCTAAAGAGAGCGAAAAGCCGACAGCAGCAGTTTCATCAATCACCACGATGCCATGTTCATCTGCCC
AGTCGAGCATCTCTTCAGCGTAAGGGTAATGCGAGGTACGGTAGGAGTTGGCCCCAATCCAGTCCATTAA
TGCGTGGTCGTGCACCATCAGCACGTTATCGAATCCTTTGCCACGTAAGTCCGCATCTTCATGACGACCA
AAGCCAGTAAAGTAGAACGGTTTGTGGTTAATCAGGAACTGTTGGCCCTTCACTGCCACTGACCGGATGC
CGACGCGAAGCGGGTAGATATCACACTCTGTCTGGCTTTTGGCTGTGACGCACAGTTCATAGAGATAACC
TTCACCCGGTTGCCAGAGGTGCGGATTCACCACTTGCAAAGTCCCGCTAGTGCCTTGTCCAGTTGCAACC
ACCTGTTGATCCGCATCACGCAGTTCAACGCTGACATCACCATTGGCCACCACCTGCCAGTCAACAGACG
CGTGGTTACAGTCTTGCGCGACATGCGTCACCACGGTGATATCGTCCACCCAGGTGTTCGGCGTGGTGTA
GAGCATTACGCTGCGATGGATTCCGGCATAGTTAAAGAAATCATGGAAGTAAGACTGCTTTTTCTTGCCG
TTTTCGTCGGTAATCACCATTCCCGGCGGGATAGTCTGCCAGTTCAGTTCGTTGTTCACACAAACGGTGA
TACGTACACTTTTCCCGGCAATAACATACGGCGTGACATCGGCTTCAAATGGCGTATAGCCGCCCTGATG
CTCCATCACTTCCTGATTATTGACCCACACTTTGCCGTAATGAGTGACCGCATCGAAACGCAGCACGATA
CGCTGGCCTGCCCAACCTTTCGGTATAAAGACTTCGCGCTGATACCAGACGTTGCCCGCATAATTACGAA
TATCTGCATCGGCGAACTGATCGTTAAAACTGCCTGGCACAGCAATTGCCCGGCTTTCTTGTAACGCGCT
TTCCCACCAACGCTGATCAATTCCACAGTTTTCGCGATCCAGACTGAATGCCCACAGGCCGTCGAGTTTT
TTGATTTCACGGGTTGGGGTTTCTACAGGACGGACCATATTTATAGGTGTAATTTATGTAGCTGTAATTT
TTACCTTATTAATATTTTTTACGCTTTGCATTCGACGACTGAACTCCCAAATATATGTTTAACTCGTCTT
GGTCGTTTGAATTTTTGTTGCTGTGTTTCCTAATATTTTCCATCACCTTAAATATGTTATTGTAATCCTC
AATGTTGAACTTGCAATTGGACACGGCATAGTTTTCCATAGTCGTGTAAAACATGGTATTGGCTGCATTG
TAATACATCCGACTGAGCGGGTACGGATCTATGTGTTTGAGCAGCCTGTTCAAAAACTCTGCATCGTCGC
AAAACGGAATTTCGTCGACAGATCTGATCATGGAGATAATTAAAATGATAACCATCTCGCAAATAAATAA
GTATTTTACTGTTTTCGTAACAGTTTTGTAATAAAAAAACCTATAAATATAGGATCTATGCACCACCATC
ACCACCATCACCACGAGAACCTTTATTTCCAAGGATCAATGGCACCGATCCTGGGGTATTGGAAGATCAA
GGGCCTAGTGCAGCCCACTCGTCTGCTCCTGGAGTACCTAGAAGAGAAGTATGAGGAGCACCTTTATGAG
CGGGACGAGGGTGACAAGTGGCGCAATAAGAAATTCGAGCTAGGCTTGGAATTCCCCAATCTGCCTTATT
ACATCGATGGCGACGTTAAGTTGACTCAGTCCATGGCCATCATCCGCTACATCGCCGACAAGCACAATAT
GCTAGGCGGGTGCCCGAAGGAGCGAGCTGAGATCTCTATGTTGGAAGGGGCCGTGCTGGATATCCGCTAC
GGCGTGAGCCGCATTGCATACTCAAAGGATTTCGAGACCCTCAAGGTTGACTTCCTGTCAAAGCTGCCTG
AAATGCTAAAGATGTTCGAAGACCGTCTCTGTCATAAGACCTACCTGAACGGGGACCACGTGACACACCC
GGACTTTATGTTGTATGACGCTCTGGACGTCGTGCTTTATATGGACCCTATGTGCCTGGACGCTTTTCCC
AAACTAGTGTGTTTCAAGAAACGTATCGAAGCTATCCCTCAGATTGATAAGTACCTGAAGTCCTCAAAGT
ACATCGCCTGGCCCCTTCAAGGTTGGCAAGCCACATTTGGCGGTGGCGACCATCCTCCCAAGTCAGACCT
AGTGCCTAGGCACAACCAGACCAGCCTATATAAGAAAGCCGGGTCAGCTGCCGCTGTGCTGGAGGAGAAC
CTGTATTTCCAGGGCGGATCCAACATCATGCTCAACAACGATGAGCTCGAATTTGAACAAGCTCCAGAAT
TCCTGCTCGGCGACGGCTCTTTCGGCTCCGTATACCGTGCTGCTTATGAAGGCGAAGAAGTCGCCGTAAA
GATCTTCAACAAGCACACCTCGCTCCGTCTGCTCCGTCAGGAACTGGTCGTTCTGTGTCATCTGCACCAT
CCGAGCCTCATCTCCCTGCTGGCCGCTGGCATCCGTCCTCGTATGCTGGTGATGGAGCTGGCATCCAAGG
GCTCTCTCGACCGCCTGCTGCAGCAGGACAAGGCTTCTCTGACCCGTACTCTGCAGCATCGTATCGCTCT
GCATGTAGCTGACGGCCTGCGTTATCTTCATTCTGCAATGATCATTTATCGCGACCTGAAACCTCATAAT
GTACTGCTGTTTACTCTGTACCCGAACGCTGCCATCATCGCTAAGATTGCAGACTATGGTATTGCGCAGT
ACTGCTGCCGCATGGGCATTAAAACAAGCGAAGGTACGCCGGGTTTCCGTGCTCCAGAAGTGGCTCGTGG
CAACGTTATTTACAACCAGCAAGCTGACGTTTACTCGTTCGGTCTGCTCCTGTACGATATCCTGACTACC
GGCGGCCGTATCGTAGAAGGTCTGAAGTTCCCTAACGAATTCGACGAACTGGAAATCCAGGGCAAGCTGC
CAGACCCGGTTAAAGAATACGGTTGCGCTCCGTGGCCGATGGTAGAGAAGCTCATCAAACAGTGCCTTAA
AGAAAACCCTCAGGAACGTCCAACCTCTGCTCAAGTGTTCGACTCCCTTAACAGCGCTGAACTCGTCTGT
CTGACTCGCCGTATTCTCCTGCCTAAGAATGTTATCGTGGAATGTATGGTTGCTACTCACCATAACTGAT
GATAAGCTTTAGTAAGCACTCGAGCACCACCACCACCACCACTAACCTAGGTAGCTGAGCGCATGCAAGC
TGATCCGGGTTATTAGTACATTTATTAAGCGCTAGATTCTGTGCGTTGTTGATTTACAGACAATTGTTGT
ACGTATTTTAATAATTCATTAAATTTATAATCTTTAGGGTGGTATGTTAGAGCGAAAATCAAATGATTTT
CAGCGTCTTTATATCTGAATTTAAATATTAAATCCTCAATAGATTTGTAAAATAGGTTTCGATTAGTTTC
AAACAAGGGTTGTTTTTCCGAACCGATGGCTGGACTATCTAATGGATTTTCGCTCAACGCCACAAAACTT
GCCAAATCTTGTAGCAGCAATCTAGCTTTGTCGATATTCGTTTGTGTTTTGTTTTGTAATAAAGGTTCGA
CGTCGTTCAAAATATTATGCGCTTTTGTATTTCTTTCATCACTGTCGTTAGTGTACAATTGACTCGACGT
AAACACGTTAAATAGAGCTTGGACATATTTAACATCGGGCGTGTTAGCTTTATTAGGCCGATTATCGTCG
TCGTCCCAACCCTCGTCGTTAGAAGTTGCTTCCGAAGACGATTTTGCCATAGCCACACGACGCCTATTAA
TTGTGTCGGCTAACACGTCCGCGATCAAATTTGTAGTTGAGCTTTTTGGAATTATTTCTGATTGCGGGCG
TTTTTGGGCGGGTTTCAATCTAACTGTGCCCGATTTTAATTCAGACAACACGTTAGAAAGCGATGGTGCA
GGCGGTGGTAACATTTCAGACGGCAAATCTACTAATGGCGGCGGTGGTGGAGCTGATGATAAATCTACCA
TCGGTGGAGGCGCAGGCGGGGCTGGCGGCGGAGGCGGAGGCGGAGGTGGTGGCGGTGATGCAGACGGCGG
TTTAGGCTCAAATGTCTCTTTAGGCAACACAGTCGGCACCTCAACTATTGTACTGGTTTCGGGCGCCGTT
TTTGGTTTGACCGGTCTGAGACGAGTGCGATTTTTTTCGTTTCTAATAGCTTCCAACAATTGTTGTCTGT
CGTCTAAAGGTGCAGCGGGTTGAGGTTCCGTCGGCATTGGTGGAGCGGGCGGCAATTCAGACATCGATGG
TGGTGGTGGTGGTGGAGGCGCTGGAATGTTAGGCACGGGAGAAGGTGGTGGCGGCGGTGCCGCCGGTATA
ATTTGTTCTGGTTTAGTTTGTTCGCGCACGATTGTGGGCACCGGCGCAGGCGCCGCTGGCTGCACAACGG
AAGGTCGTCTGCTTCGAGGCAGCGCTTGGGGTGGTGGCAATTCAATATTATAATTGGAATACAAATCGTA
AAAATCTGCTATAAGCATTGTAATTTCGCTATCGTTTACCGTGCCGATATTTAACAACCGCTCAATGTAA
GCAATTGTATTGTAAAGAGATTGTCTCAAGCTCGGATCGATCCCGCACGCCGATAACAAGCCTTTTCATT
TTTACTACAGCATTGTAGTGGCGAGACACTTCGCTGTCGTCGAGGTTTAAACGCTTCCTCGCTCACTGAC
TCGCTGCGCTCGGTCGTTCGGCTGCGGCGAGCGGTATCAGCTCACTCAAAGGCGGTAATACGGTTATCCA
CAGAATCAGGGGATAACGCAGGAAAGAACATGTGAGCAAAAGGCCAGCAAAAGGCCAGGAACCGTAAAAA
GGCCGCGTTGCTGGCGTTTTTCCATAGGCTCCGCCCCCCTGACGAGCATCACAAAAATCGACGCTCAAGT
CAGAGGTGGCGAAACCCGACAGGACTATAAAGATACCAGGCGTTTCCCCCTGGAAGCTCCCTCGTGCGCT
CTCCTGTTCCGACCCTGCCGCTTACCGGATACCTGTCCGCCTTTCTCCCTTCGGGAAGCGTGGCGCTTTC
TCATAGCTCACGCTGTAGGTATCTCAGTTCGGTGTAGGTCGTTCGCTCCAAGCTGGGCTGTGTGCACGAA
CCCCCCGTTCAGCCCGACCGCTGCGCCTTATCCGGTAACTATCGTCTTGAGTCCAACCCGGTAAGACACG
ACTTATCGCCACTGGCAGCAGCCACTGGTAACAGGATTAGCAGAGCGAGGTATGTAGGCGGTGCTACAGA
GTTCTTGAAGTGGTGGCCTAACTACGGCTACACTAGAAGGACAGTATTTGGTATCTGCGCTCTGCTGAAG
CCAGTTACCTTCGGAAAAAGAGTTGGTAGCTCTTGATCCGGCAAACAAACCACCGCTGGTAGCGGTGGTT
TTTTTGTTTGCAAGCAGCAGATTACGCGCAGAAAAAAAGGATCTCAAGAAGATCCTTTGATCTTTTCTAC
GGGGTCTGACGCTCAGTGGAACGAAAACTCACGTTAAGGGATTTTGGTCATGAGATTATCAAAAAGGATC
TTCACCTAGATCCTTTTAAATTAAAAATGAAGTTTTAAATCAATCTAAAGTATATATGAGTAAACTTGGT
CTGACAGTTACCAATGCTTAATCAGTGAGGCACCTATCTCAGCGATCTGTCTATTTCGTTCATCCATAGT
TGCCTGACTCCCCGTCGTGTAGATAACTACGATACGGGAGGGCTTACCATCTGGCCCCAGTGCTGCAATG
ATACCGCGAGACCCACGCTCACCGGCTCCAGATTTATCAGCAATAAACCAGCCAGCCGGAAGGGCCGAGC
GCAGAAGTGGTCCTGCAACTTTATCCGCCTCCATCCAGTCTATTAATTGTTGCCGGGAAGCTAGAGTAAG
TAGTTCGCCAGTTAATAGTTTGCGCAACGTTGTTGCCATTGCTACAGGCATCGTGGTGTCACGCTCGTCG
TTTGGTATGGCTTCATTCAGCTCCGGTTCCCAACGATCAAGGCGAGTTACATGATCCCCCATGTTGTGCA
AAAAAGCGGTTAGCTCCTTCGGTCCTCCGATCGTTGTCAGAAGTAAGTTGGCCGCAGTGTTATCACTCAT
GGTTATGGCAGCACTGCATAATTCTCTTACTGTCATGCCATCCGTAAGATGCTTTTCTGTGACTGGTGAG
TACTCAACCAAGTCATTCTGAGAATAGTGTATGCGGCGACCGAGTTGCTCTTGCCCGGCGTCAATACGGG
ATAATACCGCGCCACATAGCAGAACTTTAAAAGTGCTCATCATTGGAAAACGTTCTTCGGGGCGAAAACT
CTCAAGGATCTTACCGCTGTTGAGATCCAGTTCGATGTAACCCACTCGTGCACCCAACTGATCTTCAGCA
TCTTTTACTTTCACCAGCGTTTCTGGGTGAGCAAAAACAGGAAGGCAAAATGCCGCAAAAAAGGGAATAA
GGGCGACACGGAAATGTTGAATACTCATACTCTTCCTTTTTCAATATTATTGAAGCATTTATCAGGGTTA
TTGTCTCATGAGCGGATACATATTTGAATGTATTTAGAAAAATAAACAAATAGGGGTTCCGCGCACATTT
CCCCGAAAAGTGCCACCTG
[124 nt withheld, positions 8560-8683]
C
[91 nt withheld, positions 8685-8775]
A
[49 nt withheld, positions 8777-8825]
CCTTTGACGTTGGAGTCCACGTTCTTT
[37 nt withheld, positions 8853-8889]
ACCCTATCTCGGTCTATTCTTTTGATTTATAAGGGATTTTGCCGATTTCGGCCTATTGGTTAAAAAATGA
GCTGATTTAACAAAAATTTAACGCGAATTTTAACAAAATATTAACGTTTACAATTTCCCATTCGCCATTC
AGGCTGCGCAACTGTTGGGAAGGGCGATCGGTGCGGGCCTCTTCGCTATTACGCCA
Features (pLannotate 1.2.2; 15 found; start..end, strand, type, name):
    329..453     +  CDS            lef2: baculovirus late expression factor 2
    491..1096    +  CDS            ORF603: baculovirus ORF603 protein
   1167..2972    -  CDS            GUS: β-glucuronidase; uidA (or gusA) from E. coli
   2987..3302    -  promoter       p6.9 promoter: Autographa californica p6.9; baculovirus late basic protein promoter
   3317..3408    +  promoter       polyhedrin promoter: polh from Autographa californica; promoter for the baculovirus polyhedrin gene
   3469..4122    +  CDS            GST26_SCHJA: Experimental evidence at protein level: Swiss-Prot protein existence level 1. GST isoenzymes appear to play a central role in the parasite detoxification system. Other functions are also suspected including a role in increasing the solubility of haematin in the parasite gut. From Schistosoma japonicum (Blood fluke).
   4222..5106    +  CDS            LRRK2 (fragment): LRRK2_HUMAN - Also known as PARK8. Experimental evidence at protein level: Swiss-Prot protein existence level 1. Serine/threonine-protein kinase which phosphorylates a broad range of proteins involved in multiple processes such as neuronal plasticity, autophagy, and vesicle trafficking (PubMed:20949042, PubMed:22012985, PubMed:26824392, PubMed:29125462, PubMed:28720718, PubMed:29127255, PubMed:30398148, PubMed:29212815, PubMed:30635421, PubMed:21850687, PubMed:23395371, PubMed:17114044, PubMed:24687852, PubMed:26014385, PubMed:25201882). Is a key regulator of RAB GTPases by regulating the GTP/
   5135..5152    +  CDS            9xHis (fragment): 9xHis affinity tag
   5189..6546    +  misc_recomb    baculovirus recombination region (ORF1629): contains part of ORF1629
   6544..6621    -  CDS            P61 (fragment): P78_NPVAC - Experimental evidence at protein level: Swiss-Prot protein existence level 1. Plays a role in the transport of the nucleocapsids from the cytoplasm toward the host nucleus together with the host actin- polymerizing Arp2/3 complex. From Autographa californica nuclear polyhedrosis virus (AcMNPV).
   6809..7397    -  rep_origin     ori: high-copy-number ColE1/pMB1/pBR322/pUC origin of replication
   7568..8428    -  CDS            AmpR: β-lactamase; bla; confers resistance to ampicillin, carbenicillin, and related antibiotics
   8429..8533    -  promoter       AmpR promoter: bla
   8560..9015    +  rep_origin     f1 ori (sequence partly withheld): f1 bacteriophage origin of replication; arrow indicates direction of (+) strand synthesis
   9020..1       -  CDS            lacZα (fragment) (across the origin): LacZα fragment of β-galactosidase; lacZ fragment
