[The description below was written by a language model from this plasmid's Addgene catalogue record and pLannotate feature annotations shown in this document.]
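Description:
LRRK2_1867_2161_I2131S is a baculovirus transfer plasmid built on the pEMB017 backbone (Emerald) for producing a fragment of human LRRK2 in insect cells. In bacteria it is maintained through a high-copy ColE1/pUC-type origin and selected with ampicillin via the bla gene. An f1 origin and a remnant of lacZα are also annotated. The expression region is flanked by AcMNPV sequences, lef2/ORF603 on one side and an ORF1629 recombination region on the other. These provide the homology arms for recombination with baculoviral DNA, which moves the cassette into the polyhedrin locus to generate recombinant virus.

The payload is driven by the very late polyhedrin (polH) promoter. It encodes Schistosoma japonicum GST followed by the LRRK2 segment spanning amino acids 1867–2161, which carries the I2131S substitution. The catalogue lists two N-terminal tags, HisTev and GST-Tev, implying TEV protease sites for tag removal, although no TEV site is annotated in the feature table. The table places GST upstream of the insert, but its only annotated His element is a short His-tag fragment downstream of the LRRK2 coding region. The position and reading context of the His tag therefore cannot be fully reconciled with the catalogue description from the record alone. In the opposite orientation, a p6.9 late promoter drives E. coli β-glucuronidase (GUS), a reporter commonly used to identify recombinant virus by colour assay.

The record states no specific application. The design fits affinity purification of this Parkinson's disease-associated LRRK2 fragment for biochemical or structural work.
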