Addgene plasmid #40448: LRRK2_1867_2161_I2131S
Depositing lab: Michael J Fox Foundation MJFF. Depositing organization: Michael J Fox Foundation.
Backbone
  Vector backbone: pEMB017
  Backbone manufacturer: Emerald
  Vector type: Baculovirus
Growth in bacteria
  Bacterial resistance: Ampicillin, 100 μg/mL
  Growth temperature: 37°C
  Growth strain: Top10
  Copy number: High Copy
Gene/Insert
  Gene/Insert name: LRRK2
  Species: H. sapiens (human)
  Mutation: aa1867_2161; I2131S
  Entrez Gene: LRRK2 (a.k.a. AURA17, DARDARIN, PARK8, RIPK7, ROCO2)
  Promoter: polH
  Tag / fusion protein: HisTev (N terminal on insert); GST-Tev (N terminal on insert)
  Cloning method: Restriction Enzyme; 5′ cloning site BamHI (destroyed during cloning); 3′ cloning site HindIII (destroyed during cloning)
  Sequencing primers: 5′ DSP2466For:GAATTTCGTCGACAGATC; 3′ DSP2466Rev:AATAACCCGGATCAGCTT
Terms and licenses: Academic/Nonprofit Terms; Industry Terms
How to cite: LRRK2_1867_2161_I2131S was a gift from Michael J Fox Foundation MJFF (Addgene plasmid # 40448 ; http://n2t.net/addgene:40448 ; RRID:Addgene_40448)
