>Addgene plasmid #40448 | LRRK2_1867_2161_I2131S | addgene partial sequence | sequence record 53283 | DSP2466Rev 5'-AATAACCCGGATCAGCTT-3'
GGTGGTGGTGGTGCTCGAGTGCTTACTAAAGCTTATCATCAGTTATGGTGAGTAGCAACCATACATTCCA
CGATAACATTCTTAGGCAGGAGAATACGGCGAGTCAGACAGACGAGTTCAGCGCTGTTAAGGGAGTCGAA
CACTTGAGCAGAGGTTGGACGTTCCTGAGGGTTTTCTTTAAGGCACTGTTTGATGAGCTTCTCTACCATC
GGCCACGGAGCGCAACCGTATTCTTTAACCGGGTCTGGCAGCTTGCCCTGGATTTCCAGTTCGTCGAATT
CGTTAGGGAACTTCAGACCTTCTACGATACGGCCGCCGGTAGTCAGGATATCGTACAGGAGCAGACCGAA
CGAGTAAACGTCAGCTTGCTGGTTGTAAATAACGTTGCCACGAGCCACTTCTGGAGCACGGAAACCCGGC
GTACCTTCGCTTGTTTTAATGCCCATGCGGCAGCAGTACTGCGCAATACCATAGTCTGCAATCTTAGCGA
TGATGGCAGCGTTCGGGTACAGAGTAAACAGCAGTACATTATGAGGTTTCAGGTCGCGATAAATGATCAT
TGCAGAATGAAGATAACGCAGGCCGTCAGCTACATGCAGAGCGATACGATGCTGCAGAGTACGGGTCAGA
GAAGCCTTGTCCTGCTGCAGCAGGCGGTCGAGAGAGCCCTTGGATGCCAGCTCCATCACCAGCATACGAG
GACGGATGCCAGCGGCCAGCAGGGAGATGAGGCTCGGATGGTGCAGATGACACAGAACGACCAGTTCCTG
ACGGAGCAGACGGAGCGAGGTGTGCTTGTTGAAGATCTTTACGGCGACTTCTTCGCCTTCATAAGCAGCA
CGGTATACGGAGCCGAAAGAGCCGTCGCCGAGCAGGAATTCTGGAGCTTGTTCAAATTCGAGCTCATCGT
TGTTGAGCATGATGTTGGATCCGCCCTGGAAATACAGGTTCTCCTCCAGCACAGCGGCAGCTGACC
