>Addgene plasmid #40448 | LRRK2_1867_2161_I2131S | addgene partial sequence | sequence record 53285 | DSP2466For 5'-GAATTTCGTCGACAGATC-3'
AAATAAGTATTTTACTGTTTTCGTAACAGTTTTGTAATAAAAAAACCTATAAATATAGGATCTATGCACC
ACCATCACCACCATCACCACGAGAACCTTTATTTCCAAGGATCAATGGCACCGATCCTGGGGTATTGGAA
GATCAAGGGCCTAGTGCAGCCCACTCGTCTGCTCCTGGAGTACCTAGAAGAGAAGTATGAGGAGCACCTT
TATGAGCGGGACGAGGGTGACAAGTGGCGCAATAAGAAATTCGAGCTAGGCTTGGAATTCCCCAATCTGC
CTTATTACATCGATGGCGACGTTAAGTTGACTCAGTCCATGGCCATCATCCGCTACATCGCCGACAAGCA
CAATATGCTAGGCGGGTGCCCGAAGGAGCGAGCTGAGATCTCTATGTTGGAAGGGGCCGTGCTGGATATC
CGCTACGGCGTGAGCCGCATTGCATACTCAAAGGATTTCGAGACCCTCAAGGTTGACTTCCTGTCAAAGC
TGCCTGAAATGCTAAAGATGTTCGAAGACCGTCTCTGTCATAAGACCTACCTGAACGGGGACCACGTGAC
ACACCCGGACTTTATGTTGTATGACGCTCTGGACGTCGTGCTTTATATGGACCCTATGTGCCTGGACGCT
TTTCCCAAACTAGTGTGTTTCAAGAAACGTATCGAAGCTATCCCTCAGATTGATAAGTACCTGAAGTCCT
CAAAGTACATCGCCTGGCCCCTTCAAGGTTGGCAAGCCACATTTGGCGGTGGCGACCATCCTCCCAAGTC
AGACCTAGTGCCTAGGCACAACCAGACCAGCCTATATAAGAAAGCCGGGTCAGCTGCCGCTGTGCTGGAG
GAGAACCTGTATTTCCAGGGCGGATCCAA
